Addgene plasmid #154746: pEPYC1CB0501
Purpose: MoClo Level 1 luciferase reporter
Depositing lab: Nicola Patron. Depositing organization: Earlham Institute. Publication: Rational design of minimal synthetic promoters for plants. Cai YM, Kallam K, Tidd H, Gendarini G, Salzman A, Patron NJ. Nucleic Acids Res. 2020 Aug 28. pii: 5897334. doi: 10.1093/nar/gkaa682. PubMed 32856047.
Backbone
  Vector backbone: pICH47732
  Vector type: Synthetic Biology
Growth in bacteria
  Bacterial resistance: Ampicillin, 100 μg/mL
  Growth temperature: 37°C
  Growth strain: NEB Stable
  Copy number: High Copy
Gene/Insert
  Gene/Insert name: MinSyn_029 Firefly luciferase expression cassette [MinSyn_029::TMV::LucF::Flag::ocsT]
  Species: Synthetic
  Cloning method: Restriction Enzyme; 5′ cloning site BsaI (destroyed during cloning); 3′ cloning site BsaI (destroyed during cloning)
Terms and licenses: Academic/Nonprofit Terms; Industry Terms: Not Available to Industry
Depositor comments: Please visit https://www.biorxiv.org/content/10.1101/2020.05.14.095406v1 for bioRxiv preprint.
How to cite: pEPYC1CB0501 was a gift from Nicola Patron (Addgene plasmid # 154746 ; http://n2t.net/addgene:154746 ; RRID:Addgene_154746)
