[The description below was written by a language model from this plasmid's Addgene catalogue record and pLannotate feature annotations shown in this document.]
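Description:
pEPYC1CB0501 is a MoClo (Golden Gate modular cloning) Level 1 construct built in the pICH47732 acceptor backbone, a binary-type vector of about 7 kb intended for plant synthetic biology. The backbone carries left and right border repeats from nopaline C58 T-DNA flanking the cargo region, so the cassette lies within a T-DNA. Two replication systems are annotated: a high-copy ColE1/pUC-type origin for propagation in E. coli, and the broad-host-range incP oriV together with its initiator gene trfA, an arrangement that generally allows maintenance in Agrobacterium. Selection in bacteria is by ampicillin through a β-lactamase gene driven by its own bla promoter. A short TetR fragment is also detected and appears to be a backbone remnant rather than a functional part.

The payload is a single synthetic transcription unit, assembled through BsaI sites that were destroyed during cloning. It is recorded as MinSyn_029::TMV::LucF::Flag::ocsT: a minimal synthetic plant promoter (MinSyn_029), followed by the tobacco mosaic virus Ω 5' leader, which acts as a translational enhancer, the firefly luciferase (luc+) coding sequence with a Flag epitope tag, and the octopine synthase terminator. The feature table annotates the Ω leader, luciferase and OCS terminator, but neither the promoter nor the Flag tag, as would be expected for a novel synthetic element and a very short tag. They presumably occupy the unannotated stretches upstream of Ω and between luciferase and the terminator.

The plasmid serves as a luciferase reporter in which light output reads out the strength of the MinSyn_029 promoter, consistent with its origin in work on the rational design of minimal synthetic plant promoters. As a Level 1 module, it can in principle also be combined with other transcription units in higher-level MoClo assemblies.
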