Features (pLannotate 1.2.2; 11 found; start..end, strand, type, name):
     42..66      +  misc_feature   RB T-DNA repeat: right border repeat from nopaline C58 T-DNA
    178..198     -  CDS            TetR (fragment): tetracycline resistance regulatory protein; tetR
    225..1370    -  CDS            trfA: TRFA_ECOLX - Experimental evidence at protein level: Swiss-Prot protein existence level 1. Also involved in plasmid copy number control, promoting intermolecular coupling of protein bound iterons at oriV, which inhibits replication initiation. From Escherichia coli.
   1706..2294    -  rep_origin     ori: high-copy-number ColE1/pMB1/pBR322/pUC origin of replication
   2465..3325    -  CDS            AmpR: β-lactamase; bla; confers resistance to ampicillin, carbenicillin, and related antibiotics
   3326..3430    -  promoter       AmpR promoter: bla
   3517..4148    -  rep_origin     oriV: incP origin of replication
   4240..4264    +  misc_feature   LB T-DNA repeat: left border repeat from nopaline C58 T-DNA
   4501..4556    +  misc_feature   TMV Ω: translational enhancer from the tobacco mosaic virus 5'-leader sequence (Gallie et al., 1988)
   4558..6207    +  CDS            luciferase: firefly luciferase; luc+; enhanced luc+ version of the luciferase gene
   6305..7012    +  terminator     OCS terminator: octopine synthase terminator
>Addgene plasmid #154746 | pEPYC1CB0501 | depositor full sequence | sequence record 299680 | pEPYC1CB0501 sequence 7019 bps
GCAATTGTCTTCTGCACGAAGTGGTTTAAACTATCAGTGTTTGACAGGATATATTGGCGGGTAAACCTAA
GAGAAAAGAGCGTTTATTAGAATAATCGGATATTTAAAAGGGCGTGAAAAGGTTTATCCGTTCGTCCATT
TGTATGTGCATGCCAACCACAGGGTTCCCCAGATCAGGCGCTGGCTGCTGAACCCCCAGCCGGAACTGAC
CCCACAAGGCCCTAGCGTTTGCAATGCACCAGGTCATCATTGACCCAGGCGTGTTCCACCAGGCCGCTGC
CTCGCAACTCTTCGCAGGCTTCGCCGACCTGCTCGCGCCACTTCTTCACGCGGGTGGAATCCGATCCGCA
CATGAGGCGGAAGGTTTCCAGCTTGAGCGGGTACGGCTCCCGGTGCGAGCTGAAATAGTCGAACATCCGT
CGGGCCGTCGGCGACAGCTTGCGGTACTTCTCCCATATGAATTTCGTGTAGTGGTCGCCAGCAAACAGCA
CGACGATTTCCTCGTCGATCAGGACCTGGCAACGGGACGTTTTCTTGCCACGGTCCAGGACGCGGAAGCG
GTGCAGCAGCGACACCGATTCCAGGTGCCCAACGCGGTCGGACGTGAAGCCCATCGCCGTCGCCTGTAGG
CGCGACAGGCATTCCTCGGCCTTCGTGTAATACCGGCCATTGATCGACCAGCCCAGGTCCTGGCAAAGCT
CGTAGAACGTGAAGGTGATCGGCTCGCCGATAGGGGTGCGCTTCGCGTACTCCAACACCTGCTGCCACAC
CAGTTCGTCATCGTCGGCCCGCAGCTCGACGCCGGTGTAGGTGATCTTCACGTCCTTGTTGACGTGGAAA
ATGACCTTGTTTTGCAGCGCCTCGCGCGGGATTTTCTTGTTGCGCGTGGTGAACAGGGCAGAGCGGGCCG
TGTCGTTTGGCATCGCTCGCATCGTGTCCGGCCACGGCGCAATATCGAACAAGGAAAGCTGCATTTCCTT
GATCTGCTGCTTCGTGTGTTTCAGCAACGCGGCCTGCTTGGCCTCGCTGACCTGTTTTGCCAGGTCCTCG
CCGGCGGTTTTTCGCTTCTTGGTCGTCATAGTTCCTCGCGTGTCGATGGTCATCGACTTCGCCAAACCTG
CCGCCTCCTGTTCAAGACGACGCGAACGCTCCACGGCGGCCGATGGCGCGGGCAGGGCAGGGGGAGCCAG
TTGCACGCTGTCGCGCTCGATCTTGGCCGTAGCTTGCTGGACCATCGAGCCGACGGACTGGAAGGTTTCG
CGGGGCGCACGCATGACGGTGCGGCTTGCGATGGTTTCGGCATCCTCGGCGGAAAACCCCGCGTCGATCA
GTTCTTGCCTGTATGCCTTCCGGTCAAACGTCCGATTCATTCACCCTCCTTGCGGGATTGCCCCGACTCA
CGCCGGGGCAATGTGCCCTTATTCCTGATTTGACCCGCCTGGTGCCTTGGTGTCCAGATAATCCACCTTA
TCGGCAATGAAGTCGGTCCCGTAGACCGTCTGGCCGTCCTTCTCGTACTTGGTATTCCGAATCTTGCCCT
GCACGAATACCAGCGACCCCTTGCCCAAATACTTGCCGTGGGCCTCGGCCTGAGAGCCAAAACACTTGAT
GCGGAAGAAGTCGGTGCGCTCCTGCTTGTCGCCGGCATCGTTGCGCCACATCTAGGATCTGCCAGGAACC
GTAAAAAGGCCGCGTTGCTGGCGTTTTTCCATAGGCTCCGCCCCCCTGACGAGCATCACAAAAATCGACG
CTCAAGTCAGAGGTGGCGAAACCCGACAGGACTATAAAGATACCAGGCGTTTCCCCCTGGAAGCTCCCTC
GTGCGCTCTCCTGTTCCGACCCTGCCGCTTACCGGATACCTGTCCGCCTTTCTCCCTTCGGGAAGCGTGG
CGCTTTCTCATAGCTCACGCTGTAGGTATCTCAGTTCGGTGTAGGTCGTTCGCTCCAAGCTGGGCTGTGT
GCACGAACCCCCCGTTCAGCCCGACCGCTGCGCCTTATCCGGTAACTATCGTCTTGAGTCCAACCCGGTA
AGACACGACTTATCGCCACTGGCAGCAGCCACTGGTAACAGGATTAGCAGAGCGAGGTATGTAGGCGGTG
CTACAGAGTTCTTGAAGTGGTGGCCTAACTACGGCTACACTAGAAGAACAGTATTTGGTATCTGCGCTCT
GCTGAAGCCAGTTACCTTCGGAAAAAGAGTTGGTAGCTCTTGATCCGGCAAACAAACCACCGCTGGTAGC
GGTGGTTTTTTTGTTTGCAAGCAGCAGATTACGCGCAGAAAAAAAGGATCTCAAGAAGATCCTTTGATCT
TTTCTACGGGGTCTGACGCTCAGTGGAACGAAAACTCACGTTAAGGGATTTTGGTCATGAGATTATCAAA
AAGGATCTTCACCTAGATCCTTTTAAATTAAAAATGAAGTTTTAAATCAATCTAAAGTATATATGAGTAA
ACTTGGTCTGACAGTTACCAATGCTTAATCAGTGAGGCACCTATCTCAGCGATCTGTCTATTTCGTTCAT
CCATAGTTGCCTGACTCCCCGTCGTGTAGATAACTACGATACGGGAGGGCTTACCATCTGGCCCCAGTGC
TGCAATGATACCGCGAGAACCACGCTCACCGGCTCCAGATTTATCAGCAATAAACCAGCCAGCCGGAAGG
GCCGAGCGCAGAAGTGGTCCTGCAACTTTATCCGCCTCCATCCAGTCTATTAATTGTTGCCGGGAAGCTA
GAGTAAGTAGTTCGCCAGTTAATAGTTTGCGCAACGTTGTTGCCATTGCTACAGGCATCGTGGTGTCACG
CTCGTCGTTTGGTATGGCTTCATTCAGCTCCGGTTCCCAACGATCAAGGCGAGTTACATGATCCCCCATG
TTGTGCAAAAAAGCGGTTAGCTCCTTCGGTCCTCCGATCGTTGTCAGAAGTAAGTTGGCCGCAGTGTTAT
CACTCATGGTTATGGCAGCACTGCATAATTCTCTTACTGTCATGCCATCCGTAAGATGCTTTTCTGTGAC
TGGTGAGTACTCAACCAAGTCATTCTGAGAATAGTGTATGCGGCGACCGAGTTGCTCTTGCCCGGCGTCA
ATACGGGATAATACCGCGCCACATAGCAGAACTTTAAAAGTGCTCATCATTGGAAAACGTTCTTCGGGGC
GAAAACTCTCAAGGATCTTACCGCTGTTGAGATCCAGTTCGATGTAACCCACTCGTGCACCCAACTGATC
TTCAGCATCTTTTACTTTCACCAGCGTTTCTGGGTGAGCAAAAACAGGAAGGCAAAATGCCGCAAAAAAG
GGAATAAGGGCGACACGGAAATGTTGAATACTCATACTCTTCCTTTTTCAATATTATTGAAGCATTTATC
AAGGTTATTGTCTCATGAGCGGATACATATTTGAATGTATTTAGAAAAATAAACAAATAGGGGTTCCGCG
CACGAATTGGCCAGCGCTGCCATTTTTGGGGTGAGGCCGTTCGCGGCCGAGGGGCGCAGCCCCTGGGGGG
ATGGGAGGCCCGCGTTAGCGGGCCGGGAGGGTTCGAGAAGGGGGGGCACCCCCCTTCGGCGTGCGCGGTC
ACGCGCACAGGGCGCAGCCCTGGTTAAAAACAAGGTTTATAAATATTGGTTTAAAAGCAGGTTAAAAGAC
AGGTTAGCGGTGGCCGAAAAACGGGCGGAAACCCTTGCAAATGCTGGATTTTCTGCCTGTGGACAGCCCC
TCAAATGTCAATAGGTGCGCCCCTCATCTGTCAGCACTCTGCCCCTCAAGTGTCAAGGATCGCGCCCCTC
ATCTGTCAGTAGTCGCGCCCCTCAAGTGTCAATACCGCAGGGCACTTATCCCCAGGCTTGTCCACATCAT
CTGTGGGAAACTCGCGTAAAATCAGGCGTTTTCGCCGATTTGCGAGGCTGGCCAGCTCCACGTCGCCGGC
CGAAATCGAGCCTGCCCCTCATCTGTCAACGCCGCGCCGGGTGAGTCGGCCCCTCAAGTGTCAACGTCCG
CCCCTCATCTGTCAGTGAGGGCCAAGTTTTCCGCGAGGTATCCACAACGCCGGCGGCCGCGGTGTCTCGC
ACACGGCTTCGACGGCGTTTCTGGCGCGTTTGCAGGGCCATAGACGGCCGCCAGCCCAGCGGCGAGGGCA
ACCAGCCCGGTGAGCGTCGCAAAGGAGATCCTGATCTGACTGATGGGCTGCCTGTATCGAGTGGTGATTT
TGTGCCGAGCTGCCGGTCGGGGAGCTGTTGGCTGGCTGGTGGCAGGATATATTGTGGTGTAAACAAATTG
ACGCTTAGACAACTTAATAACACATTGCGGACGTTTTTAATGTACTGGGGTGGATGCAGTGGGCCCCACT
CTGTGAAGACAATGCCGAATTCGGATCCGGAGGGAGGCGTGTCGTTTTAGTGAGGAACCATTATTGCGTC
ACTATCAGCCAAATATTTCTTGTCTATATAAGGTTTTGCTATTCATTGAAAGCAGTAGTGACTGATTTGT
ATATATACTGTATTTTTACAACAATTACCAACAACAACAAACAACAAACAACATTACAATTACTATTTAC
AATTACAATGGAGGACGCCAAAAACATAAAGAAAGGCCCGGCGCCATTCTATCCGCTGGAAGATGGAACC
GCTGGAGAGCAACTGCATAAGGCTATGAAGAGATACGCCCTGGTTCCTGGAACAATTGCTTTTACAGATG
CACATATCGAGGTGGACATCACTTACGCTGAGTACTTCGAAATGTCCGTTCGGTTGGCAGAAGCTATGAA
ACGATATGGGCTGAATACAAATCACAGAATCGTCGTATGCAGTGAAAACTCTCTTCAATTCTTTATGCCG
GTGTTGGGCGCGTTATTTATCGGAGTTGCAGTTGCGCCCGCGAACGACATTTATAATGAACGTGAATTGC
TCAACAGTATGGGCATTTCGCAGCCTACCGTGGTGTTCGTTTCCAAAAAGGGGTTGCAAAAAATTTTGAA
CGTGCAAAAAAAGCTCCCAATCATCCAAAAAATTATTATCATGGATTCTAAAACGGATTACCAGGGATTT
CAGTCGATGTACACGTTCGTCACATCTCATCTACCTCCCGGTTTTAATGAATACGATTTTGTGCCAGAGT
CCTTCGATAGGGACAAGACAATTGCACTGATCATGAACTCCTCTGGATCTACTGGTCTGCCTAAAGGTGT
CGCTCTGCCTCATAGAACTGCCTGCGTGAGATTCTCGCATGCCAGAGATCCTATTTTTGGCAATCAAATC
ATTCCGGATACTGCGATTTTAAGTGTTGTTCCATTCCATCACGGTTTTGGAATGTTTACTACACTCGGAT
ATTTGATATGTGGATTTCGAGTCGTCTTAATGTATAGATTTGAAGAAGAACTGTTTCTGAGGAGCCTTCA
GGATTACAAGATTCAAAGTGCGCTGCTGGTGCCAACCCTATTCTCCTTCTTCGCCAAAAGCACTCTGATT
GACAAATACGATTTATCTAATTTACACGAAATTGCTTCTGGTGGCGCTCCCCTCTCTAAGGAAGTCGGGG
AAGCGGTTGCCAAGAGGTTCCATCTGCCAGGTATCAGGCAAGGATATGGGCTCACTGAGACTACATCAGC
TATTCTGATTACACCCGAGGGGGATGATAAACCGGGCGCGGTCGGTAAAGTTGTTCCATTTTTTGAAGCG
AAGGTTGTGGATCTGGATACCGGGAAAACGCTGGGCGTTAATCAAAGAGGCGAACTGTGTGTGAGAGGTC
CTATGATTATGTCCGGTTATGTAAACAATCCGGAAGCGACCAACGCCTTGATTGACAAGGATGGATGGCT
ACATTCTGGAGACATAGCTTACTGGGACGAGGACGAACACTTCTTCATCGTTGACCGCCTGAAGTCTCTG
ATTAAGTACAAAGGCTATCAGGTGGCTCCCGCTGAATTGGAATCCATCTTGCTCCAACACCCCAACATCT
TCGACGCAGGTGTCGCAGGTCTGCCCGACGATGACGCCGGTGAACTTCCCGCCGCCGTTGTTGTTTTGGA
GCACGGAAAGACGATGACGGAAAAAGAGATCGTGGATTACGTCGCCAGTCAAGTAACAACCGCGAAAAAG
TTGCGCGGAGGAGTTGTGTTTGTGGACGAAGTACCGAAAGGTCTTACCGGAAAACTCGACGCAAGAAAAA
TCAGAGAGATCCTCATAAAGGCCAAGAAGGGCGGAAAGATCGCCGTGGGTTCGGATTATAAGGACCATGA
CGGAGACTATAAGGACCATGACCTCGACGCTGCAGCAGCGGATTATAAGGACGATGACGATAAGTGAGCT
TGTCCTGCTTTAATGAGATATGCGAGAAGCCTATGATCGCATGATATTTGCTTTCAATTCTGTTGTGCAC
GTTGTAAAAAACCTGAGCATGTGTAGCTCAGATCCTTACCGCCGGTTTCGGTTCATTCTAATGAATATAT
CACCCGTTACTATCGTATTTTTATGAATAATATTCTCCGTTCAATTTACTGATTGTACCCTACTACTTAT
ATGTACAATATTAAAATGAAAACAATATATTGTGCTGAATAGGTTTATAGCGACATCTATGATAGAGCGC
CACAATAACAAACAATTGCGTTTTATTATTACAAATCCAATTTTAAAAAAAGCGGCAGAACCGGTCAAAC
CTAAAAGACTGATTACATAAATCTTATTCAAATTTCAAAAGTGCCCCAGGGGCTAGTATCTACGACACAC
CGAGCGGCGAACTAATAACGCTCACTGAAGGGAACTCCGGTTCCCCGCCGGCGCGCATGGGTGAGATTCC
TTGAAGTTGAGTATTGGCCGTCCGCTCTACCGAAAGTTACGGGCACCATTCAACCCGGTCCAGCACGGCG
GCCGGGTAACCGACTTGCTGCCCCGAGAATTATGCAGCATTTTTTTGGTGTATGTGGGCCCCAAATGAAG
TGCAGGTCAAACCTTGACAGTGACGACAAATCGTTGGGCGGGTCCAGGGCGAATTTTGCGACAACATGTC
GAGGCTCAGCAGGACCGCT
